>Addgene plasmid #119938 | HA-RNF34 | addgene partial sequence | sequence record 237644 | Addgene Partial NGS Result
GGGGCGGGGCGGGGCGAGGCGGAGAGGTGCGGCGGCAGCCAATCAGAGCGGCGCGCTCCGAAAGTTTCCT
TTTATGGCGAGGCGGCGGCGGCGGCGGCCCTATAAAAAGCGAAGCGCGCGGCGGGCGGGAGTCGCTGCGC
GCTGCCTTCGCCCCGTGCCCCGCTCCGCCGCCGCCTCGCGCCGCCCGCCCCGGCTCTGACTGACCGCGTT
ACTCCCACAGGTGAGCGGGCGGGACGGCCCTTCTCCTCCGGGCTGTAATTAGCGCTTGGTTTAATGACGG
CTTGTTTCTTTTCTGTGGCTGCGTGAAAGCCTTGAGGGGCTCCGGGAGGGCCCTTTGTGCGGGGGGAGCG
GCTCGGGGGGTGCGTGCGTGTGTGTGTGCGTGGGGAGCGCCGCGTGCGGCTCCGCGCTGCCCGGCGGCTG
TGAGCGCTGCGGGCGCGGCGCGGGGCTTTGTGCGCTCCGCAGTGTGCGCGAGGGGAGCGCGGCCGGGGGC
GGTGCCCCGCGGTGCGGGGGGGGCTGCGAGGGGAACAAAGGCTGCGTGCGGGGTGTGTGCGTGGGGGGGT
GAGCAGGGGGTGTGGGCGCGTCGGTCGGGCTGCAACCCCCCCTGCACCCCCCTCCCCGAGTTGCTGAGCA
CGGCCCGGCTTCGGGTGCGGGGCTCCGTACGGGGCGTGGCGCGGGGCTCGCCGTGCCGGGCGGGGGGTGG
CGGCAGGTGGGGGTGCCGGGCGGGGCGGGGCCGCCTCGGGCCGGGGAGGGCTCGGGGGAGGGGCGCGGCG
GCCCCCGGAGCGCCGGCGGCTGTCGAGGCGCGGCGAGCCGCAGCCATTGCCTTTTATGGTAATCGTGCGA
GAGGGCGCAGGGACTTCCTTTGTCCCAAATCTGTGCGGAGCCGAAATCTGGGAGGCGCCGCCGCACCCCC
TCTAGCGGGCGCGGGGCGAAGCGGTGCGGCGCCGGCAGGAAGGAAATGGGCGGGGAGGGCCTTCGTGCGT
CGCCGCGCCGCCGTCCCCTTCTCCCTCTCCAGCCTCGGGGCTGTCCGCGGGGGGACGGCTGCCTTCGGGG
GGGACGGGGCAGGGCGGGGTTCGGCTTCTGGCGTGTGACCGGCGGCTCTAGAGCCTCTGCTAACCATGTT
CATGCCTTCTTCTTTTTCCTACAGCTCCTGGGCAACGTGCTGGTTATTGTGCTGTCTCATCATTTTGGCA
AAGAATTCATGTACCCATACGATGTTCCAGATTACGCTGCTAGCCTCGAGATGAAGGCGGGTGCTACCTC
TATGTGGGCTTCATGCTGTGGACTGCTGAATGAAGTCATGGGAACTGGAGCTGTCAGAGGCCAGCAGGCA
GGATTCCCAGGAAGCACTGGTCCATTCAGGTTTACACCGAGTTCTGACTTTCCTACCTACCCACCAGCAG
CTACAGAAGGACCCAATATAGTTTGCAAAGCCTGTGGACTTTCATTTTCAGTCTTTAGAAAGAAGCACGT
CTGCTGTGACTGCAAGAAGGACTTTTGCTCCCTTTGTTCGGTCTCACAAGAAAACCTCCGCAGATGCTCT
ACATGTCACCTACTCCAAGAGACAGCCTTCCAGCGCCCTCAGTTGATGAGACTAAAAGTGAAGGACCTGC
GGCAGTATCTGCTCCTCAGAAACGTACCGACCGACACTTGTCGCGAGAAGGAGGACTTAGTGGATCTAGT
GCTGTGCCATCGTGGACTGGGCTCGGGGGATGGCCTGGACTCAAGGAGTCTCAGTTCCTCAAGATCCCAG
ACTTCTAGTTTTTTTACACAATCCTATTTTTCAAATTATACACCCCCCTCTGCTACTGTGTCCTCCTTCC
AGGGAGAGCTGATGGACAGAGAGGGCACCTTCAGGTCAGAAGTTCTCACACAGGTACAAAGTGAATTAGC
TTCAGCAAACACGGATGATGAGGATGGGGAGGAAGATGACGACGATGATGACGACGACGACGACGAGGAT
GACGATGAACAAGAAGAAAACTTAGAGGAACAGAACCTGGGGCTCTCTAAGAAGAAGGCGAGAGCTTCCC
TGTCCGACCTGTCAAGCCTTGAAGAGGTGGAAGGGATGAGCGTGCGCCAGCTGAAGGAAATCCTGGCTCG
GAATTTTGTCAACTATTCTGGCTGCTGTGAAAAGTGGGAGCTGGTGGAGAAAGTCAACCGGCTGTACAAG
GAGAATGAGGAAAACCAAAAGTCATATGGTGAGCGGATGCAACTTCAGGATGAGGAAGACGACAGCCTGT
GCCGAATCTGCATGGATGCGGTCATTGACTGTGTCCTGCTGGAGTGTGGGCACATGGTCACCTGCACCAA
GTGCGGCAAGCGCATGAGTGAGTGTCCCATCTGCAGGCAGTATGTGGTTCGAGCTGTGCATGTTTTCAAG
TCCTAGATCTTTTTCCCTCTGCCAAAAATTATGGGGACATCATGAAGCCCCTTGAGCATCTGACTTCTGG
CTAATAAAGGAAATTTATTTTCATTGCAATAGTGTGTTGGAATTTTTTGTGTCTCTCACTCGGAAGGACA
TATGGGAGGGCAAATCATTTAAAACATCAGAATGAGTATTTGGTTTAGAGTTTGGCAACATATGCCCATA
TGCTGGCTGCCATGAACAAAGGTTGGCTATAAAGAGGTCATCAGTATATGAAACAGCCCCCTGCTGTCCA
TTCCTTATTCCATAGAAAAGCCTTGACTTGAGGTTAGATTTTTTTTATATTTTGTTTTGTGTTATTTTTT
TCTTTAACATCCCTAAAATTTTCCTTACATGTTTTACTAGCCAGATTTTTCCTCCTCTCCTGACTACTCC
CAGTCATAGCTGTCCCTCTTCTCTTATGGAGATCCCTCGACCTGCAGCCCAAGCTTGGCGTAATCATGGT
CATAGCTGTTTCCTGTGTGAAATTGTTATCCGCTCACAATTCCACACAACATACGAGCCGGAAGCATAAA
GTGTAAAGCCTGGGGTGCCTAATGAGTGAGCTAACTCACATTAATTGCGTTGCGCTCACTGCCCGCTTTC
CAGTCGGGAAACCTGTCGTGCCAGCGGATCCGCATCTCAATTAGTCAGCAACCATAGTCCCGCCCCTAAC
TCCGCCCATCCCGCCCCTAACTCCGCCCAGTTCCGCCCATTCTCCGCCCCATGGCTGACTAATTTTTTTT
ATTTATGCAGAGGCCGAGGCCGCCTCGGCCTCTGAGCTATTCCAGAAGTAGTGAGGAGGCTTTTTTGGAG
GCCTAGGCTTTTGCAAAAAGCTAACTTGTTTATTGCAGCTTATAATGGTTACAAATAAAGCAATAGCATC
ACAAATTTCACAAATAAAGCATTTTTTTCACTGCATTCTAGTTGTGGTTTGTCCAAACTCATCAATGTAT
CTTATCATGTCTGGATCCGCTGCATTAATGAATCGGCCAACGCGCGGGGAGAGGCGGTTTGCGTATTGGG
CGCTCTTCCGCTTCCTCGCTCACTGACTCGCTGCGCTCGGTCGTTCGGCTGCGGCGAGCGGTATCAGCTC
ACTCAAAGGCGGTAATACGGTTATCCACAGAATCAGGGGATAACGCAGGAAAGAACATGTGAGCAAAAGG
CCAGCAAAAGGCCAGGAACCGTAAAAAGGCCGCGTTGCTGGCGTTTTTCCATAGGCTCCGCCCCCCTGAC
GAGCATCACAAAAATCGACGCTCAAGTCAGAGGTGGCGAAACCCGACAGGACTATAAAGATACCAGGCGT
TTCCCCCTGGAAGCTCCCTCGTGCGCTCTCCTGTTCCGACCCTGCCGCTTACCGGATACCTGTCCGCCTT
TCTCCCTTCGGGAAGCGTGGCGCTTTCTCATAGCTCACGCTGTAGGTATCTCAGTTCGGTGTAGGTCGTT
CGCTCCAAGCTGGGCTGTGTGCACGAACCCCCCGTTCAGCCCGACCGCTGCGCCTTATCCGGTAACTATC
GTCTTGAGTCCAACCCGGTAAGACACGACTTATCGCCACTGGCAGCAGCCACTGGTAACAGGATTAGCAG
AGCGAGGTATGTAGGCGGTGCTACAGAGTTCTTGAAGTGGTGGCCTAACTACGGCTACACTAGAAGAACA
GTATTTGGTATCTGCGCTCTGCTGAAGCCAGTTACCTTCGGAAAAAGAGTTGGTAGCTCTTGATCCGGCA
AACAAACCACCGCTGGTAGCGGTGGTTTTTTTGTTTGCAAGCAGCAGATTACGCGCAGAAAAAAAGGATC
TCAAGAAGATCCTTTGATCTTTTCTACGGGGTCTGACGCTCAGTGGAACGAAAACTCACGTTAAGGGATT
TTGGTCATGAGATTATCAAAAAGGATCTTCACCTAGATCCTTTTAAATTAAAAATGAAGTTTTAAATCAA
TCTAAAGTATATATGAGTAAACTTGGTCTGACAGTTACCAATGCTTAATCAGTGAGGCACCTATCTCAGC
GATCTGTCTATTTCGTTCATCCATAGTTGCCTGACTCCCCGTCGTGTAGATAACTACGATACGGGAGGGC
TTACCATCTGGCCCCAGTGCTGCAATGATACCGCGAGACCCACGCTCACCGGCTCCAGATTTATCAGCAA
TAAACCAGCCAGCCGGAAGGGCCGAGCGCAGAAGTGGTCCTGCAACTTTATCCGCCTCCATCCAGTCTAT
TAATTGTTGCCGGGAAGCTAGAGTAAGTAGTTCGCCAGTTAATAGTTTGCGCAACGTTGTTGCCATTGCT
ACAGGCATCGTGGTGTCACGCTCGTCGTTTGGTATGGCTTCATTCAGCTCCGGTTCCCAACGATCAAGGC
GAGTTACATGATCCCCCATGTTGTGCAAAAAAGCGGTTAGCTCCTTCGGTCCTCCGATCGTTGTCAGAAG
TAAGTTGGCCGCAGTGTTATCACTCATGGTTATGGCAGCACTGCATAATTCTCTTACTGTCATGCCATCC
GTAAGATGCTTTTCTGTGACTGGTGAGTACTCAACCAAGTCATTCTGAGAATAGTGTATGCGGCGACCGA
GTTGCTCTTGCCCGGCGTCAATACGGGATAATACCGCGCCACATAGCAGAACTTTAAAAGTGCTCATCAT
TGGAAAACGTTCTTCGGGGCGAAAACTCTCAAGGATCTTACCGCTGTTGAGATCCAGTTCGATGTAACCC
ACTCGTGCACCCAACTGATCTTCAGCATCTTTTACTTTCACCAGCGTTTCTGGGTGAGCAAAAACAGGAA
GGCAAAATGCCGCAAAAAAGGGAATAAGGGCGACACGGAAATGTTGAATACTCATACTCTTCCTTTTTCA
ATATTATTGAAGCATTTATCAGGGTTATTGTCTCATGAGCGGATACATATTTGAATGTATTTAGAAAAAT
AAACAAATAGGGGTTCCGCGCACATTTCCCCGAAAAGTGCCACCTGGGTCGACATTGATTATTGACTAGT
TATTAATAGTAATCAATTACGGGGTCATTAGTTCATAGCCCATATATGGAGTTCCGCGTTACATAACTTA
CGGTAAATGGCCCGCCTGGCTGACCGCCCAACGACCCCCGCCCATTGACGTCAATAATGACGTATGTTCC
CATAGTAACGCCAATAGGGACTTTCCATTGACGTCAATGGGTGGAGTATTTACGGTAAACTGCCCACTTG
GCAGTACATCAAGTGTATCATATGCCAAGTACGCCCCCTATTGACGTCAATGACGGTAAATGGCCCGCCT
GGCATTATGCCCAGTACATGACCTTATGGGACTTTCCTACTTGGCAGTACATCTACGTATTAGTCATCGC
TATTACCATGGTCGAGGTGAGCCCCACGTTCTGCTTCACTCTCCCCATCTCCCCCCCCTCCCCACCCCCA
ATTTTGTATTTATTTATTTTTTAATTATTTTGTGCAGCGATGGGGGCGGGGGGGGGGG
