[The description below was written by a language model from this plasmid's Addgene catalogue record.]
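Description:
HA-RNF34 is a mammalian expression plasmid built on the pCAGGS backbone that encodes rat (Rattus norvegicus) RING finger protein 34, also known as Momo, with an HA epitope tag fused to its N-terminus. The coding sequence was inserted by restriction cloning between EcoRI at the 5′ end and BglII at the 3′ end, although the record does not say whether these sites survived cloning. In bacteria the plasmid is maintained at high copy number under ampicillin selection. No feature table is provided, so the promoter and other regulatory elements are not explicitly listed. pCAGGS vectors generally drive expression from the strong, broadly active CAG promoter (CMV enhancer combined with the chicken β-actin promoter and an intron), followed by a rabbit β-globin polyadenylation signal. No mammalian selection marker is recorded, which fits use by transient transfection.

The HA tag allows the exogenous protein to be detected, immunoprecipitated or localised with anti-HA antibodies, independently of any endogenous RNF34. RNF34 is a RING-domain protein, a class that typically acts as E3 ubiquitin ligases. The associated publication concerns its interaction with the γ2 subunit of GABA type-A receptors and its promotion of receptor degradation through ubiquitination of that subunit. The construct is therefore suited to overexpressing tagged RNF34 in cultured mammalian cells for studies of protein interaction, ubiquitination and receptor turnover.
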