Addgene plasmid #119938: HA-RNF34
Purpose: RING finger protein 34 expression (HA-tag at the N-terminus)
Depositing lab: Angel de Blas. Depositing organization: University of Connecticut. Publication: Ring finger protein 34 (RNF34) interacts with and promotes gamma-aminobutyric acid type-A receptor degradation via ubiquitination of the gamma2 subunit. Jin H, Chiou TT, Serwanski DR, Miralles CP, Pinal N, De Blas AL. J Biol Chem. 2014 Oct 17;289(42):29420-36. doi: 10.1074/jbc.M114.603068. Epub 2014 Sep 5. PubMed 25193658.
Backbone
  Vector backbone: pCAGGS
  Vector type: Mammalian Expression
Growth in bacteria
  Bacterial resistance: Ampicillin, 100 μg/mL
  Growth temperature: 37°C
  Growth strain: DH5alpha
  Copy number: High Copy
Gene/Insert
  Gene/Insert name: RNF34 (alt name: Momo)
  Species: R. norvegicus (rat)
  Entrez Gene: Rnf34 (a.k.a. Momo)
  Tag / fusion protein: HA (N terminal on insert)
  Cloning method: Restriction Enzyme; 5′ cloning site EcoRI (unknown if destroyed); 3′ cloning site BgIII (unknown if destroyed)
  Sequencing primers: 5′ unknown
Resource information
  A portion of this plasmid was derived from a plasmid made by: Insert was originally cloned in Angel de Blas's lab.
Terms and licenses: Academic/Nonprofit Terms; Industry Terms: Not Available to Industry
How to cite: HA-RNF34 was a gift from Angel de Blas (Addgene plasmid # 119938 ; http://n2t.net/addgene:119938 ; RRID:Addgene_119938)
